Addgene plasmid #251499: Tol2_ISCro4_Inversion_Reporter
Purpose: Reporter plasmid for monitoring inversion activity of ISCro4 bridge recombinase in the presence of native bridge RNA or native TBL and DBL components
Depositing lab: Martin Jinek. Depositing organization: University of Zurich. Publication: Programmable genome editing in human cells using RNA-guided bridge recombinases. Pelea O, Talas A, Carrera JF, Mathis N, van de Venn L, Yeh CD, Kulcsar PI, Marquart KF, Weber Y, Gerecke SE, Harvey-Seutcheu IF, Mailander D, Pfleiderer MM, Chanez C, Corn JE, Schwank G, Jinek M. Science. 2026 Feb 5:eadz1884. doi: 10.1126/science.adz1884. PubMed 41642947.
Backbone
  Vector backbone: Addgene #200249
  Vector type: Mammalian Expression
Growth in bacteria
  Bacterial resistance: Ampicillin, 100 μg/mL
  Growth temperature: 37°C
  Growth strain: DH5alpha
  Copy number: High Copy
Gene/Insert
  Gene/Insert name: ISCro4 inversion reporter
  Species: Synthetic
  Mutation: NA
  Cloning method: Gibson Cloning
Terms and licenses: Academic/Nonprofit Terms; Industry Terms: Not Available to Industry
How to cite: Tol2_ISCro4_Inversion_Reporter was a gift from Martin Jinek (Addgene plasmid # 251499 ; http://n2t.net/addgene:251499 ; RRID:Addgene_251499)
