[The description below was written by a language model from this plasmid's Addgene catalogue record and pLannotate feature annotations shown in this document.]
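Description:
Tol2_ISCro4_Inversion_Reporter is a 7.5 kb synthetic mammalian reporter plasmid designed to read out DNA inversion catalysed by the ISCro4 bridge recombinase, supplied together with either its native bridge RNA or separate native target-binding loop (TBL) and donor-binding loop (DBL) components. It was assembled by Gibson cloning into an existing repository backbone. The bacterial portion resembles a pBluescript-type scaffold, with a high-copy ColE1/pUC origin, an f1 origin, an ampicillin resistance gene under its own promoter, and remnants of the lac promoter/operator, lacZα, a T3 promoter and a multiple cloning site. The name implies Tol2 transposon arms for transposase-mediated genomic integration, but these were not annotated in the feature table, so their positions cannot be confirmed from the record.

The core of the reporter is a human EF-1α promoter followed by an mCerulean coding sequence on the opposite strand, and then a forward-oriented bGH polyadenylation signal. In this starting configuration the cyan fluorescent protein is antisense to the promoter and should not be expressed. Recombinase-mediated inversion of the intervening segment would place it in the sense orientation and switch on cyan fluorescence. The ISCro4 target and donor recognition sites that presumably flank the inverted segment are not annotated. A second, independent cassette consists of the SV40 enhancer/early promoter driving the infrared fluorescent protein mIFP, apparently terminated by a nearby SV40 poly(A) signal, although that signal is annotated on the opposite strand. This cassette likely serves as a constitutive marker for cells that carry the reporter, letting inversion be scored as the fraction of marker-positive cells that turn cyan. The construct is associated with work on programmable genome editing in human cells using RNA-guided bridge recombinases.
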