Features (pLannotate 1.2.2; 20 found; start..end, strand, type, name):
     24..145     -  polyA_signal   SV40 poly(A) signal: SV40 polyadenylation signal
    168..236     -  CDS            large T antigen (fragment): large T antigen from SV40 (simian virus 40)
    569..724     +  CDS            lacZα (fragment): LacZα fragment of β-galactosidase; lacZ fragment
    729..1183    +  rep_origin     f1 ori (sequence partly withheld): f1 bacteriophage origin of replication; arrow indicates direction of (+) strand synthesis
   1209..1313    +  promoter       AmpR promoter: bla
   1314..2174    +  CDS            AmpR: β-lactamase; bla; confers resistance to ampicillin, carbenicillin, and related antibiotics
   2345..2933    +  rep_origin     ori: high-copy-number ColE1/pMB1/pBR322/pUC origin of replication
   3116..3208    +  CDS            lacI (fragment): lac repressor; lacI; The lac repressor binds to the lac operator to inhibit transcription in E. coli. This inhibition can be relieved by adding lactose or isopropyl-β-D-thiogalactopyranoside (IPTG).
   3221..3242    +  protein_bind   CAP binding site: CAP binding activates transcription in the presence of cAMP. E. coli catabolite activator protein
   3257..3287    +  promoter       lac promoter: promoter for the E. coli lac operon
   3295..3311    +  protein_bind   lac operator: The lac repressor binds to the lac operator to inhibit transcription in E. coli. This inhibition can be relieved by adding lactose or isopropyl-β-D-thiogalactopyranoside (IPTG). lac repressor encoded by lacI
   3356..3374    +  promoter       T3 promoter: promoter for bacteriophage T3 RNA polymerase
   3387..3427    +  misc_feature   MCS (fragment): pBluescript multiple cloning site
   3743..4921    +  promoter       EF-1α promoter: strong constitutive promoter for human elongation factor EF-1α
   5030..5749    -  CDS            mCerulean: enhanced monomeric variant of CFP (Rizzo et al., 2004) mammalian codon-optimized
   5809..6016    +  polyA_signal   bGH poly(A) signal: bovine growth hormone polyadenylation signal
   6031..6066    +  CDS            SET1 (fragment): solubility-enhancement tag derived from T7 phage gene 10B
   6107..6126    +  rep_origin     f1 ori (fragment): f1 bacteriophage origin of replication; arrow indicates direction of (+) strand synthesis
   6140..6469    +  promoter       SV40 promoter: SV40 enhancer and early promoter
   6516..7475    +  CDS            mIFP: naturally monomeric infrared fluorescent protein derived from a truncated bacteriophytochrome (Yu et al., 2015)
>Addgene plasmid #251499 | Tol2_ISCro4_Inversion_Reporter | addgene full sequence | sequence record 498830 | Addgene NGS Result
CCGGCCGCTTCGAGCAGACATGATAAGATACATTGATGAGTTTGGACAAACCACAACTAGAATGCAGTGA
AAAAAATGCTTTATTTGTGAAATTTGTGATGCTATTGCTTTATTTGTAACCATTATAAGCTGCAATAAAC
AAGTTAACAACAACAATTGCATTCATTTTATGTTTCAGGTTCAGGGGGAGGTGTGGGAGGTTTTTTAAAG
CAAGTAAAACCTCTACAAATGTGGTAAAATCGATAAGGATCGAGTATGTCGACCGATGCCCTTGAGAGCC
AATTGCATTCATTTTATGTTTCAGGTTCAGGGGGAGGTGTGGGAGGTTTTTTGATATCCCGGGTTTAAAC
GCATGCAGATCTAATACTCAAGTACAATTTTAATGGAGTACTTTTTTACTTTTACTCAAGTAAGATTCTA
GCCAGATACTTTTACTTTTAATTGAGTAAAATTTTCCCTAAGTACTTGTACTTTCACTTGAGTAAAATTT
TTGAGTACTTTTTACACCTCTGTCAAGAACCATATGCCGGTACCCAATTCGCCCTATAGGACGTCGTATT
ACGCGCGCTCACTGGCCGTCGTTTTACAACGTCGTGACTGGGAAAACCCTGGCGTTACCCAACTTAATCG
CCTTGCAGCACATCCCCCTTTCGCCAGCTGGCGTAATAGCGAAGAGGCCCGCACCGATCGCCCTTCCCAA
CAGTTGCGCAGCCTGAATGGCGAATGGG
[59 nt withheld, positions 729-787]
ACCACACCCGCC
[52 nt withheld, positions 800-851]
C
[91 nt withheld, positions 853-943]
A
[49 nt withheld, positions 945-993]
CCTTTGACGTTGGAGTCCACGTTCTTT
[37 nt withheld, positions 1021-1057]
ACCCTATCTCGGTCTATTCTTTTGATTTATAAGGGATTTTGCCGATTTCGGCCTATTGGTTAAAAAATGA
GCTGATTTAACAAAAATTTAACGCGAATTTTAACAAAATATTAACGCTTACAATTTAGGTGGCACTTTTC
GGGGAAATGTGCGCGGAACCCCTATTTGTTTATTTTTCTAAATACATTCAAATATGTATCCGCTCATGAG
ACAATAACCCTGATAAATGCTTCAATAATATTGAAAAAGGAAGAGTATGAGTATTCAACATTTCCGTGTC
GCCCTTATTCCCTTTTTTGCGGCATTTTGCCTTCCTGTTTTTGCTCACCCAGAAACGCTGGTGAAAGTAA
AAGATGCTGAAGATCAGTTGGGTGCACGAGTGGGTTACATCGAACTGGATCTCAACAGCGGTAAGATCCT
TGAGAGTTTTCGCCCCGAAGAACGTTTTCCAATGATGAGCACTTTTAAAGTTCTGCTATGTGGCGCGGTA
TTATCCCGTATTGACGCCGGGCAAGAGCAACTCGGTCGCCGCATACACTATTCTCAGAATGACTTGGTTG
AGTACTCACCAGTCACAGAAAAGCATCTTACGGATGGCATGACAGTAAGAGAATTATGCAGTGCTGCCAT
AACCATGAGTGATAACACTGCGGCCAACTTACTTCTGACAACGATCGGAGGACCGAAGGAGCTAACCGCT
TTTTTGCACAACATGGGGGATCATGTAACTCGCCTTGATCGTTGGGAACCGGAGCTGAATGAAGCCATAC
CAAACGACGAGCGTGACACCACGATGCCTGTAGCAATGGCAACAACGTTGCGCAAACTATTAACTGGCGA
ACTACTTACTCTAGCTTCCCGGCAACAATTAATAGACTGGATGGAGGCGGATAAAGTTGCAGGACCACTT
CTGCGCTCGGCCCTTCCGGCTGGCTGGTTTATTGCTGATAAATCTGGAGCCGGTGAGCGTGGGTCTCGCG
GTATCATTGCAGCACTGGGGCCAGATGGTAAGCCCTCCCGTATCGTAGTTATCTACACGACGGGGAGTCA
GGCAACTATGGATGAACGAAATAGACAGATCGCTGAGATAGGTGCCTCACTGATTAAGCATTGGTAACTG
TCAGACCAAGTTTACTCATATATACTTTAGATTGATTTAAAACTTCATTTTTAATTTAAAAGGATCTAGG
TGAAGATCCTTTTTGATAATCTCATGACCAAAATCCCTTAACGTGAGTTTTCGTTCCACTGAGCGTCAGA
CCCCGTAGAAAAGATCAAAGGATCTTCTTGAGATCCTTTTTTTCTGCGCGTAATCTGCTGCTTGCAAACA
AAAAAACCACCGCTACCAGCGGTGGTTTGTTTGCCGGATCAAGAGCTACCAACTCTTTTTCCGAAGGTAA
CTGGCTTCAGCAGAGCGCAGATACCAAATACTGTTCTTCTAGTGTAGCCGTAGTTAGGCCACCACTTCAA
GAACTCTGTAGCACCGCCTACATACCTCGCTCTGCTAATCCTGTTACCAGTGGCTGCTGCCAGTGGCGAT
AAGTCGTGTCTTACCGGGTTGGACTCAAGACGATAGTTACCGGATAAGGCGCAGCGGTCGGGCTGAACGG
GGGGTTCGTGCACACAGCCCAGCTTGGAGCGAACGACCTACACCGAACTGAGATACCTACAGCGTGAGCT
ATGAGAAAGCGCCACGCTTCCCGAAGGGAGAAAGGCGGACAGGTATCCGGTAAGCGGCAGGGTCGGAACA
GGAGAGCGCACGAGGGAGCTTCCAGGGGGAAACGCCTGGTATCTTTATAGTCCTGTCGGGTTTCGCCACC
TCTGACTTGAGCGTCGATTTTTGTGATGCTCGTCAGGGGGGCGGAGCCTATGGAAAAACGCCAGCAACGC
GGCCTTTTTACGGTTCCTGGCCTTTTGCTGGCCTTTTGCTCACATGTTCTTTCCTGCGTTATCCCCTGAT
TCTGTGGATAACCGTATTACCGCCTTTGAGTGAGCTGATACCGCTCGCCGCAGCCGAACGACCGAGCGCA
GCGAGTCAGTGAGCGAGGAAGCGGAAGAGCGCCCAATACGCAAACCGCCTCTCCCCGCGCGTTGGCCGAT
TCATTAATGCAGCTGGCACGACAGGTTTCCCGACTGGAAAGCGGGCAGTGAGCGCAACGCAATTAATGTG
AGTTAGCTCACTCATTAGGCACCCCAGGCTTTACACTTTATGCTTCCGGCTCGTATGTTGTGTGGAATTG
TGAGCGGATAACAATTTCACACAGGAAACAGCTATGACCATGATTACGCCAAGCGCGCAATTAACCCTCA
CTAAAGGGAACAAAAGCTGGAGCTCCACCGCGGTGGCGGCCGCTCTAGAACTAGTGGATCTGCTGGGCTT
GCTGAAGGTAGGGGGTCAAGAACCAGAGGTGTAAAGTACTTGAGTAATTTTACTTGATTACTGTACTTAA
GTATTATTTTTGGGGATTTTTACTTTACTTGAGTACAATTAAAAATCAATACTTTTACTTTTACTTAATT
ACATTTTTTTAGAAAAAAAAGTACTTTTTACTCCTTACAATTTTATTTACAGTCAAAAAGTACTTATTTT
TTGGAGATCACTTGGGCCCGGCTCGAGTAATATTAAGGTACGGGAGGTACTTGAGCGGCCGCTAACTGCT
GATCGAGTGTAGCCAGATCTCGTGAGGCTCCGGTGCCCGTCAGTGGGCAGAGCGCACATCGCCCACAGTC
CCCGAGAAGTTGGGGGGAGGGGTCGGCAATTGAACCGGTGCCTAGAGAAGGTGGCGCGGGGTAAACTGGG
AAAGTGATGTCGTGTACTGGCTCCGCCTTTTTCCCGAGGGTGGGGGAGAACCGTATATAAGTGCACTAGT
CGCCGTGAACGTTCTTTTTCGCAACGGGTTTGCCGCCAGAACACAGGTAAGTGCCGTGTGTGGTTCCCGC
GGGCCTGGCCTCTTTACGGGTTATGGCCCTTGCGTGCCTTGAATTACTTCCACCTGGCTGCAGTACGTGA
TTCTTGATCCCGAGCTTCGGGTTGGAAGTGGGTGGGAGAGTTCGTGGCCTTGCGCTTAAGGAGCCCCTTC
GCCTCGTGCTTGAGTTGTGGCCTGGCCTGGGCGCTGGGGCCGCCGCGTGCGAATCTGGTGGCACCTTCGC
GCCTGTCTCGCTGCTTTCGATAAGTCTCTAGCCATTTAAAATTTTTGATGACCTGCTGCGACGCTTTTTT
TCTGGCAAGATAGTCTTGTAAATGCGGGCCAAGATCAGCACACTGGTATTTCGGTTTTTGGGGCCGCGGG
CGGCGACGGGGCCCGTGCGTCCCAGCGCACATGTTCGGCGAGGCGGGGCCTGCGAGCGCGGCCACCGAGA
ATCGGACGGGGGTAGTCTCAAGCTGCCCGGCCTGCTCTGGTGCCTGGCCTCGCGCCGCCGTGTATCGCCC
CGCCCTGGGCGGCAAGGCTGGCCCGGTCGGCACCAGTTGCGTGAGCGGAAAGATGGCCGCTTCCCGGCCC
TGCTGCAGGGAGCACAAAATGGAGGACGCGGCGCTCGGGAGAGCGGGCGGGTGAGTCACCCACACAAAGG
AAAAGGGCCTTTCCGTCCTCAGCCGTCGCTTCATGTGACTCCACGGAGTACCGGGCGCCGTCCAGGCACC
TCGATTAGTTCTCCAGCTTTTGGAGTACGTCGTCTTTAGGTTGGGGGGAGGGGTTTTATGCGATGGAGTT
TCCCCACACTGAGTGGGTGGAGACTGAAGTTAGGCCAGCTTGGCACTTGATGTAATTCTCCTTGGAATTT
GCCCTTTTTGAGTTTGGATCTTGGTTCATTCTCAAGCCTCAGACAGTGGTTCAAAGTTTTTTTCTTCCAT
TTCAGGTGTCGTGAAAACTACCCCTAAAAGCCAAAAGATCTTTGTCGATCCTACCATCCACTCGACACAC
CCGGCAGGCGATAACAGTATCTTGTATTATCCCTTCCTCGAAGCGGCCGGCCTTACTTGTACAGCTCGTC
CATGCCGAGAGTGATCCCGGCGGCGGTCACGAACTCCAGCAGGACCATGTGATCGCGCTTCTCGTTGGGG
TCTTTGCTCAGCTTGGACTGGGTGCTCAGGTAGTGGTTGTCGGGCAGCAGCACGGGGCCGTCGCCGATGG
GGGTGTTCTGCTGGTAGTGGTCGGCGAGCTGCACGCTGCCGTCCTCGATGTTGTGGCGGATCTTGAAGTT
GGCCTTGATGCCGTTCTTCTGCTTGTCGGCGGTGATATAGACGTTGTCGCTGATGGCGTTGTACTCCAGC
TTGTGCCCCAGGATGTTGCCGTCCTCCTTGAAGTCGATGCCCTTCAGCTCGATGCGGTTCACCAGGGTGT
CGCCCTCGAACTTCACCTCGGCGCGGGTCTTGTAGTTGCCGTCGTCCTTGAAGAAGATGGTGCGCTCCTG
GACGTAGCCTTCGGGCATGGCGGACTTGAAGAAGTCGTGCTGCTTCATGTGGTCGGGGTAGCGGGCGAAG
CACTGCACGCCCCAGGTCAGGGTGGTCACGAGGGTGGGCCAGGGCACGGGCAGCTTGCCGGTGGTGCAGA
TGAACTTCAGGGTCAGCTTGCCGTAGGTGGCATCGCCCTCGCCCTCGCCGGACACGCTGAACTTGTGGCC
GTTTACGTCGCCGTCCAGCTCGACCAGGATGGGCACCACCCCGGTGAACAGCTCCTCGCCCTTGCTCACC
ATGGTCAACGCGACGCCGAACTGTGACGTAGGCCTGATAAGAAGCTCGCTATCAGCCTCGTCTGTGCCTT
CTAGTTGCCAGCCATCTGTTGTTTGCCCCTCCCCCGTGCCTTCCTTGACCCTGGAAGGTGCCACTCCCAC
TGTCCTTTCCTAATAAAATGAGGAAATTGCATCGCATTGTCTGAGTAGGTGTCATTCTATTCTGGGGGGT
GGGGTGGGGCAGGACAGCAAGGGGGAGGATTGGGAAGACAATAGCAGGCATGCTGGGGATTCTAGAAGAT
CCGGCTGCTAACAAAGCCCGAAAGGAAGCTGAGTTGGCTCTACCTGCACTGTAAGCACTTTGGCTAGCCT
CGAGCCTGCACAAAAATTTAACGCGAATTAATTCTGTGGAATGTGTGTCAGTTAGGGTGTGGAAAGTCCC
CAGGCTCCCCAGCAGGCAGAAGTATGCAAAGCATGCATCTCAATTAGTCAGCAACCAGGTGTGGAAAGTC
CCCAGGCTCCCCAGCAGGCAGAAGTATGCAAAGCATGCATCTCAATTAGTCAGCAACCATAGTCCCGCCC
CTAACTCCGCCCATCCCGCCCCTAACTCCGCCCAGTTCCGCCCATTCTCCGCCCCATGGCTGACTAATTT
TTTTTATTTATGCAGAGGCCGAGGCCGCCTCTGCCTCTGAGCTATTCCAGAAGTAGTGAGGAGGCTTTTT
TGGAGGCCTAGGCTTTTGCAAAAAGCTCCCGGGAGCTTGTATATCCATTTTCGGATCTGATCGCCACCAT
GTCGGTACCGCTGACTACCTCAGCATTCGGCCACGCGTTTCTGGCTAACTGTGAACGCGAGCAGATCCAC
CTGGCGGGCTCCATTCAGCCGCACGGTATCCTGCTGGCTGTGAAAGAGCCGGACAACGTGGTGATCCAGG
CTTCTATTAACGCTGCGGAGTTCCTGAACACCAACTCTGTTGTTGGCCGTCCGCTGCGTGACCTGGGCGG
CGATCTGCCTTTGCAGATCCTGCCGCACCTGAACGGCCCGCTGCACCTGGCTCCGATGACCCTGCGTTGT
ACCGTGGGTTCTCCGCCGCGTCGTGTGGACTGTACCATTCATCGTCCGTCTAACGGCGGCCTGATCGTAG
AACTGGAACCAGCAACCAAGACCACTAACATTGCGCCGGCTCTGGACGGTGCGTTTCATCGTATCACTTC
TTCATCCTCCCTGATGGGCCTGTGTGACGAAACCGCGACTATTATCCGTGAGATTACTGGCTACGACCGT
GTGATGGTAGTACGTTTCGATGAAGAGGGTAATGGCCAAATTCTGTCCGAACGTCGTCGTGCGGACCTGG
AAGCGTTCCTGGGTAACCGCTACCCGGCGTCTACTATTCCGCAGATCGCTCGTCGCCTGTACGAACATAA
CCGTGTTCGCCTGCTGGTAGATGTGAACTATACTCCGGTTCCGCTACAGCCGCGCATCAGCCCGCTGAAC
GGTCGTGATCTGGATATGTCCCTGTCTTGCCTGCGCTCTATGTCCCCGTGCCACCAGAAATACATGCAGG
ACATGGGCGTTGGCGCGACCCTGGTTTGCTCTCTGATGGTGTCTGGTCGTCTGTGGGGTCTGATCGCTTG
CCACCACTACGAACCGCGCTTCGTTCCGTTCCACATTCGCGCTGCTGGCGAAGCGCTGGCGGAAACTTGT
GCGATCCGCATCGCGACGCTGGAGAGCTTTGCACAGTCTCAGTCCAAATGATGTACAAGTAAAGCACGTG
CTACGAGATTTCGATTCCACCGCCG
